Addgene plasmid #1707: pPD159.88
Purpose: (Empty Backbone)
Depositing lab: Andrew Fire. Depositing organization: Carnegie Institution for Science.
Backbone
  Vector backbone: Unknown
  Backbone size (bp): 6136
  Vector type: Worm Expression
Growth in bacteria
  Bacterial resistance: Ampicillin, 100 μg/mL
  Growth temperature: 37°C
  Growth strain: DH5alpha
  Copy number: High Copy
Gene/Insert
  Gene/Insert name: None
  Tag / fusion protein: rol6tsa, gfpN, IVSR, gfpS65C, IVSS, IVST, gfpC, IVSL, decoy
  Cloning method: Restriction Enzyme
Terms and licenses: Academic/Nonprofit Terms; Industry Terms: Not Available to Industry
Depositor comments: See Fire Lab Vector Kit Documentation 2005. Fire Lab Miniprep Number pPD159.88, Ligation number L5840.
How to cite: pPD159.88 was a gift from Andrew Fire (Addgene plasmid # 1707 ; http://n2t.net/addgene:1707 ; RRID:Addgene_1707)
