[The description below was written by a language model from this plasmid's Addgene catalogue record and pLannotate feature annotations shown in this document.]
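Description:
pPD159.88 is a Caenorhabditis elegans expression vector from the 2005 Fire Lab Vector Kit, catalogued as an empty backbone of roughly 6.1 kb with no gene insert. The parental backbone is recorded as unknown, but the annotated features show a pUC-type architecture: a high-copy ColE1/pMB1 origin, a β-lactamase gene with its own promoter conferring ampicillin resistance for selection in E. coli, and remnants of the lac region (CAP binding site, lac promoter and operator, a lacI fragment) adjoining a fragment of the pUC18/19 multiple cloning site. Short rop and bom matches are likely vestigial pBR322-derived sequence, in keeping with the high copy number listed.

The payload is described only through the kit's segment shorthand: rol6tsa, gfpN, IVSR, gfpS65C, IVSS, IVST, gfpC, IVSL and decoy. The gfp segments together make up a GFP coding region carrying the S65C chromophore substitution. It is interrupted by several short synthetic introns (the IVS elements), a design commonly used to improve transgene expression in worms. The automated annotation finds this as a single green fluorescent protein CDS of Aequorea victoria origin. The "rol6tsa" element precedes the GFP segments in the list and by its name presumably derives from the C. elegans rol-6 locus, but the record does not define it, and no feature is annotated in the roughly 1.7 kb upstream of GFP. The "decoy" segment is likewise unexplained. A short match to C. elegans aex-5 lies downstream of GFP, and its role is not stated. The vector appears intended as a GFP reporter or fusion backbone for restriction-enzyme cloning and transgenic work in worms. Details should be checked against the kit documentation.
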