Features (pLannotate 1.2.2; 12 found; start..end, strand, type, name):
      1..38      -  misc_feature   MCS (fragment): pUC18/19 multiple cloning site
   1779..2639    +  CDS            sg25: sg25 is a basic (constitutively fluorescent) green fluorescent protein published in 1997, derived from Aequorea victoria.
   3260..3412    +  CDS            aex-5 (fragment): AEX5_CAEEL - Also known as kpc-3 From Caenorhabditis elegans.
   3540..3575    +  CDS            rop (fragment): Rop protein, which maintains plasmids at low copy number; rop
   3677..3776    +  misc_feature   bom (fragment): basis of mobility region from pBR322
   3874..3978    +  promoter       AmpR promoter: bla
   3979..4839    +  CDS            AmpR: β-lactamase; bla; confers resistance to ampicillin, carbenicillin, and related antibiotics
   5010..5598    +  rep_origin     ori: high-copy-number ColE1/pMB1/pBR322/pUC origin of replication
   5781..5873    +  CDS            lacI (fragment): lac repressor; lacI; The lac repressor binds to the lac operator to inhibit transcription in E. coli. This inhibition can be relieved by adding lactose or isopropyl-β-D-thiogalactopyranoside (IPTG).
   5886..5907    +  protein_bind   CAP binding site: CAP binding activates transcription in the presence of cAMP. E. coli catabolite activator protein
   5922..5952    +  promoter       lac promoter: promoter for the E. coli lac operon
   5960..5976    +  protein_bind   lac operator: The lac repressor binds to the lac operator to inhibit transcription in E. coli. This inhibition can be relieved by adding lactose or isopropyl-β-D-thiogalactopyranoside (IPTG). lac repressor encoded by lacI
>Addgene plasmid #1707 | pPD159.88 | depositor full sequence | sequence record 313 | Author sequence
AAGCTTGCATGCCTGCAGGTCGACTCTAGAGGATCCCCCTCGAATTCTTATCATCTTCGGTTTTGATAAA
ATTGTGGTGTAGTCCATAATGAAATAAAATTAGAAACAATTGAAAATGAGAATAATTGGAAGGAAAGAGA
ACCGGTCATTTAGAATGAACACAATAGCTTTTTTAGTGATTGTTGCGTAAATTTTATGACATTACGTCAT
TGAATCCTGAAGAAGACAATGTTTAAATGTTCTCCAGATGGAATTAAATGTATAATTAAGCTCGAGATTT
TTATCCGAGTTTTTATAAAAGTTGGTGAGACCCAGGATTAATCAAAAACAAGTATTGACAGTTCCGTCAT
TCATAACTCCACCGACTGCTCAAGTTGGCAAAAGTCAACTTTTAAAGTGGGTTATAAAGAGACTTCGATT
TTTCAGATTTGCAAATCATTTGAAAGCATTTGTTAAACTAGATATAAATACATAGTTTTCCTCAATCAGG
AAAATCAAACCACTGATCATCTGATCAGCTGTCTTCTAACAGGATGCACTATTAATGAATTAAACGAACT
CGGTCTATTCACTCGGATAATTGCAACAATGTTAGTTCTATTTGATTTATTTCGGCGCGATCCGTAGCGA
CACTTTCTTCCAGCAACCATGTGATGCTGATTTCTATCATCCGAAGAGAGAAGGAAACATGGAGAGGAGC
GGTTCAAGAACAGGTGAATCTGAACCTCCTTTTCCGTGTGTGTGGAAATATACACAAACAAGTGACTGAT
GAAGGCGGGAAAAAGAAAAACGATGGATTGAGTTATCTGGGTGAAGAATCTTAGACAAAGAGTTTGCAGA
AAAAGCTTGTTCTTGGAAAAATAAAAAACTAGACAATTTTTAAAAAGGAAAACTACTTATTTATCACTTC
AAAACCAGAACCCTTTTGACAATCTTTAACTGTTTGAACTTCGTATTAGATCTCAGCAGCAAAATAATAG
TTGAAAAAATTTTATAAGAAAAGTTTTCGTGTTCAGTTGAAAACATCCAAAACAGAAAGTATTTTTATTT
ACTGATAATTCCTTAATACACATCTATTACCGTATTTGGGGCTTCTAAAAATATATTCTAGTCGTTTCAA
AGTTCAAGCACATTACGTTAATTCATAGATCAAATCCACTAAACCTCAACCATCACTTTTTCTAATTTCT
TCCACTTCAAAAAAAAACTAATCATCGTGGCTTCTTCCCGTTCCATGTCATATGGTCAACATTAATCAGT
CGATGGAATTGGCCTTTTTACCGAAAATACGAAGATTCCACGCATCATTGCAACATTTTCGTCATAACCT
CGCTAGCCCAAATCGGTTGTAGGATCCCCGAATCGCATTGTGGTTGAGCGTATGTCCTTCAAAAAGTCCA
ACAAAAACTCGAATACCGTTTGCCATCGGATGGTGTTGTTGAAGAGTTTTAACTATAAGCTACGCCCATC
CGGACGTACGCGAGAAGCCCTTTCTGTTGAATGGGTGGGCGGCGGAAGAAAAAACTTCTTAACACGGCTT
TTCGGTTTTTCTACCCTATATATTGGAGGATAGGTGAAGGATATTTTGGAGAATATACGATTAGCGGCAA
TCACAATGACATCCTTATGTATATGCATTCTTTTTATTGTTTCCTGATATTTATTCTCTCTTTATCATTT
CACTTTTTCTTGGCACTCGTCCAAAAATCTCAATTAAAAATTTCTGGATATATCTTTAGATCTAACTGAA
AATTTCCAGGGTACCGGTAGAAAAAATGAGTAAAGGAGAAGAACTTTTCACTGGAGTTGTCCCAATTCTT
GTTGAATTAGATGGTGATGTTAATGGGCACAAATTTTCTGTCAGTGGAGAGGGTGAAGGTGATGCAACAT
ACGGAAAACTTACCCTTAAATTTATTTGCACTACTGGAAAACTACCTGTTCCATGGGTAAGTTTAAACAT
ATATATACTAACTAACCCTGATTATTTAAATTTTCAGCCAACACTTGTCACTACTTTCTGTTATGGTGTT
CAATGCTTCTCGAGATACCCAGATCATATGAAACGGCATGACTTTTTCAAGAGTGCCATGCCCGAAGGTT
ATGTACAGGAAAGAACTATATTTTTCAAAGATGACGGGAACTACAAGACACGTAAGTTTAAACAGTTCGG
TACTAACTAACCATACATATTTAAATTTTCAGGTGCTGAAGTCAAGTTTGAAGGTGATACCCTTGTTAAT
AGAATCGAGTTAAAAGGTATTGATTTTAAAGAAGATGGAAACATTCTTGGACACAAATTGGAATACAACT
ATAACTCACACAATGTATACATCATGGCAGACAAACAAAAGAATGGAATCAAAGTTGTAAGTTTAAACAT
GATTTTACTAACTAACTAATCTGATTTAAATTTTCAGAACTTCAAAATTAGACACAACATTGAAGATGGA
AGCGTTCAACTAGCAGACCATTATCAACAAAATACTCCAATTGGCGATGGCCCTGTCCTTTTACCAGACA
ACCATTACCTGTCCACACAATCTGCCCTTTCGAAAGATCCCAACGAAAAGAGAGACCACATGGTCCTTCT
TGAGTTTGTAACAGCTGCTGGGATTACACATGGCATGGATGAACTATACAAATAGCATTCGTAGAATTCC
AACTGAGCGCCGGTCGCTACCATTACCAACTTGTCTGGTGTCAAAAATAATAGGGGCCGCTGTCATCAGA
GTAAGTTTAAACTGAGTTCTACTAACTAACGAGTAATATTTAAATTTTCAGCATCTCGCGCCCGTGCCTC
TGACTTCTAAGTCCAATTACTCTTCAACATCCCTACATGCTCTTTCTCCCTGTGCTCCCACCCCCTATTT
TTGTTATTATCAAAAAACTTCTCTTAATTTCTTTGTTTTTTAGCTTCTTTTAAGTCACCTCTAACAATGA
AATTGTGTAGATTCAAAAATAGAATTAATTCGTAATAAAAAGTCGAAAAAAATTGTGCTCCCTCCCCCCA
TTAATAATAATTCTATCCCAAAATCTACACAATGTTCTGTGTACACTTCTTATGTTTTTTACTTCTGATA
AATTTTTTTGAAACATCATAGAAAAAACCGCACACAAAATACCTTATCATATGTTACGTTTCAGTTTATG
ACCGCAATTTTTATTTCTTCGCACGTCTGGGCCTCTCATGACGTCAAATCATGCTCATCGTGAAAAAGTT
TTGGAGTATTTTTGGAATTTTTCAATCAAGTGAAAGTTTATGAAATTAATTTTCCTGCTTTTGCTTTTTG
GGGTTTCCCCTATTGTTTGTCAAGATTTCGAGGACGGCGTTTTTCTTGCTAAAATCACAAGTATTGATGA
GCACGATGCAAGAAAGATCGGAAGAAGGTTTGGGTTTGAGGCTCAGTGGAAGGTGAGTAGAAGTTGATAA
TTTGAAAGTGGAGTAGTGTCTATGGGGTTTTTGCCTTAAATGACAGAATACATTCCCAATATACCAAACA
TAACTGTTTCCTACTAGTCGGCCGTACGGGCCCTTTCGTCTCGCGCGTTTCGGTGATGACGGTGAAAACC
TCTGACACATGCAGCTCCCGGAGACGGTCACAGCTTGTCTGTAAGCGGATGCCGGGAGCAGACAAGCCCG
TCAGGGCGCGTCAGCGGGTGTTGGCGGGTGTCGGGGCTGGCTTAACTATGCGGCATCAGAGCAGATTGTA
CTGAGAGTGCACCATATGCGGTGTGAAATACCGCACAGATGCGTAAGGAGAAAATACCGCATCAGGCGGC
CTTAAGGGCCTCGTGATACGCCTATTTTTATAGGTTAATGTCATGATAATAATGGTTTCTTAGACGTCAG
GTGGCACTTTTCGGGGAAATGTGCGCGGAACCCCTATTTGTTTATTTTTCTAAATACATTCAAATATGTA
TCCGCTCATGAGACAATAACCCTGATAAATGCTTCAATAATATTGAAAAAGGAAGAGTATGAGTATTCAA
CATTTCCGTGTCGCCCTTATTCCCTTTTTTGCGGCATTTTGCCTTCCTGTTTTTGCTCACCCAGAAACGC
TGGTGAAAGTAAAAGATGCTGAAGATCAGTTGGGTGCACGAGTGGGTTACATCGAACTGGATCTCAACAG
CGGTAAGATCCTTGAGAGTTTTCGCCCCGAAGAACGTTTTCCAATGATGAGCACTTTTAAAGTTCTGCTA
TGTGGCGCGGTATTATCCCGTATTGACGCCGGGCAAGAGCAACTCGGTCGCCGCATACACTATTCTCAGA
ATGACTTGGTTGAGTACTCACCAGTCACAGAAAAGCATCTTACGGATGGCATGACAGTAAGAGAATTATG
CAGTGCTGCCATAACCATGAGTGATAACACTGCGGCCAACTTACTTCTGACAACGATCGGAGGACCGAAG
GAGCTAACCGCTTTTTTGCACAACATGGGGGATCATGTAACTCGCCTTGATCGTTGGGAACCGGAGCTGA
ATGAAGCCATACCAAACGACGAGCGTGACACCACGATGCCTGTAGCAATGGCAACAACGTTGCGCAAACT
ATTAACTGGCGAACTACTTACTCTAGCTTCCCGGCAACAATTAATAGACTGGATGGAGGCGGATAAAGTT
GCAGGACCACTTCTGCGCTCGGCCCTTCCGGCTGGCTGGTTTATTGCTGATAAATCTGGAGCCGGTGAGC
GTGGGTCTCGCGGTATCATTGCAGCACTGGGGCCAGATGGTAAGCCCTCCCGTATCGTAGTTATCTACAC
GACGGGGAGTCAGGCAACTATGGATGAACGAAATAGACAGATCGCTGAGATAGGTGCCTCACTGATTAAG
CATTGGTAACTGTCAGACCAAGTTTACTCATATATACTTTAGATTGATTTAAAACTTCATTTTTAATTTA
AAAGGATCTAGGTGAAGATCCTTTTTGATAATCTCATGACCAAAATCCCTTAACGTGAGTTTTCGTTCCA
CTGAGCGTCAGACCCCGTAGAAAAGATCAAAGGATCTTCTTGAGATCCTTTTTTTCTGCGCGTAATCTGC
TGCTTGCAAACAAAAAAACCACCGCTACCAGCGGTGGTTTGTTTGCCGGATCAAGAGCTACCAACTCTTT
TTCCGAAGGTAACTGGCTTCAGCAGAGCGCAGATACCAAATACTGTCCTTCTAGTGTAGCCGTAGTTAGG
CCACCACTTCAAGAACTCTGTAGCACCGCCTACATACCTCGCTCTGCTAATCCTGTTACCAGTGGCTGCT
GCCAGTGGCGATAAGTCGTGTCTTACCGGGTTGGACTCAAGACGATAGTTACCGGATAAGGCGCAGCGGT
CGGGCTGAACGGGGGGTTCGTGCACACAGCCCAGCTTGGAGCGAACGACCTACACCGAACTGAGATACCT
ACAGCGTGAGCATTGAGAAAGCGCCACGCTTCCCGAAGGGAGAAAGGCGGACAGGTATCCGGTAAGCGGC
AGGGTCGGAACAGGAGAGCGCACGAGGGAGCTTCCAGGGGGAAACGCCTGGTATCTTTATAGTCCTGTCG
GGTTTCGCCACCTCTGACTTGAGCGTCGATTTTTGTGATGCTCGTCAGGGGGGCGGAGCCTATGGAAAAA
CGCCAGCAACGCGGCCTTTTTACGGTTCCTGGCCTTTTGCTGGCCTTTTGCTCACATGTTCTTTCCTGCG
TTATCCCCTGATTCTGTGGATAACCGTATTACCGCCTTTGAGTGAGCTGATACCGCTCGCCGCAGCCGAA
CGACCGAGCGCAGCGAGTCAGTGAGCGAGGAAGCGGAAGAGCGCCCAATACGCAAACCGCCTCTCCCCGC
GCGTTGGCCGATTCATTAATGCAGCTGGCACGACAGGTTTCCCGACTGGAAAGCGGGCAGTGAGCGCAAC
GCAATTAATGTGAGTTAGCTCACTCATTAGGCACCCCAGGCTTTACACTTTATGCTTCCGGCTCGTATGT
TGTGTGGAATTGTGAGCGGATAACAATTTCACACAGGAAACAGCTATGACCATGATTACGCCAAGCTGTA
AGTTTAAACATGATCTTACTAACTAACTATTCTCATTTAAATTTTCAGAGCTTAAAAATGGCTGAAATCA
CTCACAACGATGGATACGCTAACAACTTGGAAATGAAAT
