>Addgene plasmid #1707 | pPD159.88 | addgene partial sequence | sequence record 16829 | 1707_m13reverse
GTTACTGATCTTCTAACTAACTATTCTCATTTAAATTTTCAGAGCTTAAAAATGGCTGAAATCACTCACA
ACGATGGATACGCTAACAACTTGGAAATGAAATAAGCTTGCATGCCTGCAGGTCGACTCTAGAGGATCCC
CCTCGAATTCTTATCATCTTCGGTTTTGATAAAATTGTGGTGTAGTCCATAATGAAATAAAATTAGAAAC
AATTGAAAATGAGAATAATTGGAAGGAAAGAGAACCGGTCATTTAGAATGAACACAATAGCTTTTTTAGT
GATTGTTGCGTAAATTTTATGACATTACGTCATTGAATCCTGAAGAAGACAATGTTTAAATGTTCTCCAG
ATGGAATTAAATGTATAATTAAGCTCGAGATTTTTATCCGAGTTTTTATAAAAGTTGGTGAGACCCAGGA
TTAATCAAAAACAAGTATTGACAGTTCCGTCATTCATAACTCCACCGACTGCTCAAGTTGGCAAAAGTCA
ACTTTTAAAGTGGGTTATAAAGAGACTTCGATTTTTCAGATTTGCAAATCATTTGAAAGCATTTGTTAAA
CTAGATATAAATACATAGTTTTCCTCAATCAGGAAAATCAAACCACTGATCATCTGATCAGCTGTCTTCT
AACAGGATGCACTATTAATGAATTAAACGAACTCGGTCTATTCACTCGGATAATTGCAACAATGTTAGTT
CTATTTGATTTATTTCGGCGCGATCCGTAGCGACACTTTCTTCCAGCAACCATGTGATGCTGATTTCTAT
CATCCGAAGAGAGAAGGAAACATGGAGAGGAGCGGTTCAAGAACAGGTGAATCTGAACCTCCTTTTCCGT
GTGTGTGGAAATATACACAAACNAGTGACTGATGAAGGCGGGAAAAAGAAAAACGATGGATTGAGTTATC
TGGGTGAAGAATCTTAGACAAAGAGTTTGCAGAAAAAGCTGTTCTTGGAAAAATAAAAAACTAGACAATT
TTNAAAAGGAAAACTACTTATTTATCACTTCCAAACCNGAACCCCTTTTGACAATCNTTAACTGNTTGGA
CCTCCGNATTANATCNCNGCNGCAAAATAATAGTTGAAAAATTTNTNAAAAAAGTTTTCCNGGTCCGTTG
AAAACTCCNAACCGAAGGATTTTATTTACGGAAATTCCNTAAACCCCNCATACNNATNGGGCTCNAAAAN
NATNCAGCCGTNCCAGTCCGCCCTTCGTTANTNCAAACAACCCCAACCCCCCCCCCCTTTTCAATTNCCC
CTCAAAAAANAACNCGGGCCCNCCCCNCCGGTAGGGCNNANAACNCCNGGNNGGNCTTNNCCA
